Addgene plasmid #203438: pcFLAG RUNX3 (R122C)
Purpose: Mammalian expression of RUNX3
Depositing lab: Yoshiaki Ito. Depositing organization: National University of Singapore. Publication: RUNX3 inactivates oncogenic MYC through disruption of MYC/MAX complex and subsequent recruitment of GSK3beta-FBXW7 cascade. Oei V, Chuang LSH, Matsuo J, Srivastava S, Teh M, Ito Y. Commun Biol. 2023 Jul 3;6(1):689. doi: 10.1038/s42003-023-05037-0. PubMed 37400551.
Backbone
  Vector backbone: pcDNA3
  Backbone manufacturer: Invitrogen
  Vector type: Mammalian Expression
Growth in bacteria
  Bacterial resistance: Ampicillin, 100 μg/mL
  Growth temperature: 37°C
  Growth strain: DH5alpha
  Copy number: High Copy
Gene/Insert
  Gene/Insert name: RUNX3
  Species: H. sapiens (human)
  Entrez Gene: RUNX3 (a.k.a. AML2, CBFA3, PEBP2aC)
  Tag / fusion protein: FLAG (N terminal on insert)
  Cloning method: Restriction Enzyme; 5′ cloning site Unknown (unknown if destroyed)
  Sequencing primers: 5′ T7; 3′ BGHrev
Terms and licenses: Academic/Nonprofit Terms; Industry Terms: Not Available to Industry
How to cite: pcFLAG RUNX3 (R122C) was a gift from Yoshiaki Ito (Addgene plasmid # 203438 ; http://n2t.net/addgene:203438 ; RRID:Addgene_203438)
