[The description below was written by a language model from this plasmid's Addgene catalogue record and pLannotate feature annotations shown in this document.]
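Description:
pcFLAG RUNX3 (R122C) is a mammalian expression plasmid built on the pcDNA3 backbone that drives production of human RUNX3 carrying an N-terminal FLAG epitope. The name indicates an arginine-to-cysteine substitution at residue 122, although the catalogue fields do not separately describe the mutation or its functional consequences. In the 6,612 nt sequenced record, the open reading frame sits downstream of the human cytomegalovirus immediate-early enhancer and promoter. A short FLAG-matching segment (annotated as a fragment of 3xFLAG, consistent with a single FLAG tag) lies immediately ahead of the RUNX3 coding sequence, which spans the numbering origin of the circular map. Transcripts are terminated by the bovine growth hormone polyadenylation signal. T7 and SP6 phage promoters flank the insert and, along with the bGH region, provide standard sequencing priming sites. A very short match to an HIV-1 LTR next to the CMV promoter is most likely an annotation artefact rather than a functional viral element.

The plasmid is propagated in E. coli through a high-copy ColE1/pUC-type origin with ampicillin selection from the β-lactamase gene, and an f1 origin is also present. For mammalian cells, an SV40 early promoter drives the neomycin phosphotransferase gene followed by an SV40 poly(A) signal, allowing G418 selection of stable transfectants. Small lac, lacI, ble and bom fragments are backbone remnants. RUNX3 is a runt-domain transcription factor that pairs with CBFB. According to the record, the construct is intended for mammalian expression of RUNX3, and the associated publication concerns RUNX3 antagonism of the MYC/MAX complex. The FLAG tag permits detection or immunoprecipitation of the expressed protein.
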