Features (pLannotate 1.2.2; 22 found; start..end, strand, type, name):
    151..169     -  promoter       SP6 promoter: promoter for bacteriophage SP6 RNA polymerase
    195..419     +  polyA_signal   bGH poly(A) signal: bovine growth hormone polyadenylation signal
    423..444     +  promoter       SV40 promoter (fragment): SV40 enhancer and early promoter
    465..893     +  rep_origin     f1 ori (sequence partly withheld): f1 bacteriophage origin of replication; arrow indicates direction of (+) strand synthesis
    946..1156    +  promoter       SV40 promoter: SV40 early promoter
   1231..2022    +  CDS            neo: KKA2_KLEPN - Also known as kan, nptII. Experimental evidence at protein level: Swiss-Prot protein existence level 1. Resistance to kanamycin, neomycin, paromomycin, ribostamycin, butirosin and gentamicin B. From Klebsiella pneumoniae.
   2046..2204    +  CDS            ble (fragment): BLE_KLEPN - Experimental evidence at protein level: Swiss-Prot protein existence level 1. Binding protein with a strong affinity to the bleomycin family of antibiotics. Binds to CL990; an antimitotic-antibiotic compound. From Klebsiella pneumoniae.
   2199..2320    +  polyA_signal   SV40 poly(A) signal: SV40 polyadenylation signal
   2393..2409    -  protein_bind   lac operator: The lac repressor binds to the lac operator to inhibit transcription in E. coli. This inhibition can be relieved by adding lactose or isopropyl-β-D-thiogalactopyranoside (IPTG). lac repressor encoded by lacI
   2417..2447    -  promoter       lac promoter: promoter for the E. coli lac operon
   2462..2483    -  protein_bind   CAP binding site: CAP binding activates transcription in the presence of cAMP. E. coli catabolite activator protein
   2496..2588    -  CDS            lacI (fragment): lac repressor; lacI; The lac repressor binds to the lac operator to inhibit transcription in E. coli. This inhibition can be relieved by adding lactose or isopropyl-β-D-thiogalactopyranoside (IPTG).
   2771..3359    -  rep_origin     ori: high-copy-number ColE1/pMB1/pBR322/pUC origin of replication
   3530..4390    -  CDS            AmpR: β-lactamase; bla; confers resistance to ampicillin, carbenicillin, and related antibiotics
   4391..4495    -  promoter       AmpR promoter: bla
   4554..4606    -  misc_feature   bom (fragment): basis of mobility region from pBR322
   4761..5140    +  enhancer       CMV enhancer: human cytomegalovirus immediate early enhancer
   5141..5344    +  promoter       CMV promoter: human cytomegalovirus (CMV) immediate early promoter
   5340..5373    +  LTR            5' LTR (truncated) (fragment): truncated 5' long terminal repeat (LTR) from HIV-1
   5389..5407    +  promoter       T7 promoter: promoter for bacteriophage T7 RNA polymerase
   5447..5472    +  CDS            3xFLAG (fragment): three tandem FLAG® epitope tags
   5484..113     +  CDS            RUNX3 (across the origin): RUNX3_HUMAN - Also known as AML2, CBFA3, PEBP2A3. Experimental evidence at protein level: Swiss-Prot protein existence level 1. Forms the heterodimeric complex core-binding factor (CBF) with CBFB. RUNX members modulate the transcription of their target genes through recognizing the core consensus binding sequence 5'- TGTGGT-3', or very rarely, 5'-TGCGGT-3', within their regulatory regions via their runt domain, while CBFB is a non-DNA-binding regulatory subunit that allosterically enhances the sequence-specific DNA-binding capacity of RUNX. The heterodimers bind to the core site of a number of
>Addgene plasmid #203438 | pcFLAG RUNX3 (R122C) | addgene full sequence | sequence record 403674 | Addgene NGS Result
ACCCCAGCCTGGGCGGCCAGAGTGATGGCGTGGAGGCCGACGGCAGCCACAGCAACTCACCCACGGCCCT
GAGCACGCCAGGCCGCATGGATGAGGCCGTGTGGCGGCCCTACTGATCTAGAGCGGCCGCTCGAGTCTAG
AGGGCCCTATTCTATAGTGTCACCTAAATGCTAGAGCTCGCTGATCAGCCTCGACTGTGCCTTCTAGTTG
CCAGCCATCTGTTGTTTGCCCCTCCCCCGTGCCTTCCTTGACCCTGGAAGGTGCCACTCCCACTGTCCTT
TCCTAATAAAATGAGGAAATTGCATCGCATTGTCTGAGTAGGTGTCATTCTATTCTGGGGGGTGGGGTGG
GGCAGGACAGCAAGGGGGAGGATTGGGAAGACAATAGCAGGCATGCTGGGGATGCGGTGGGCTCTATGGC
TTCTGAGGCGGAAAGAACCAGCTGGGGCTCTAGGGGGTATCCCC
[124 nt withheld, positions 465-588]
C
[91 nt withheld, positions 590-680]
A
[49 nt withheld, positions 682-730]
CCTTTGACGTTGGAGTCCACGTTCTTT
[37 nt withheld, positions 758-794]
ACCCTATCTCGGTCTATTCTTTTGATTTATAAGGGATTTTGCCGATTTCGGCCTATTGGTTAAAAAATGA
GCTGATTTAACAAAAATTTAACGCGAATTAATTCTGTGGAATGTGTGTCAGTTAGGGTGTGGAAAGTCCC
CAGGCTCCCCAGCAGGCAGAAGTATGCAAAGCATGCATCTCAATTAGTCAGCAACCATAGTCCCGCCCCT
AACTCCGCCCATCCCGCCCCTAACTCCGCCCAGTTCCGCCCATTCTCCGCCCCATGGCTGACTAATTTTT
TTTATTTATGCAGAGGCCGAGGCCGCCTCTGCCTCTGAGCTATTCCAGAAGTAGTGAGGAGGCTTTTTTG
GAGGCCTAGGCTTTTGCAAAAAGCTCCCGGGAGCTTGTATATCCATTTTCGGATCTGATCAAGAGACAGG
ATGAGGATCGTTTCGCATGATTGAACAAGATGGATTGCACGCAGGTTCTCCGGCCGCTTGGGTGGAGAGG
CTATTCGGCTATGACTGGGCACAACAGACAATCGGCTGCTCTGATGCCGCCGTGTTCCGGCTGTCAGCGC
AGGGGCGCCCGGTTCTTTTTGTCAAGACCGACCTGTCCGGTGCCCTGAATGAACTGCAGGACGAGGCAGC
GCGGCTATCGTGGCTGGCCACGACGGGCGTTCCTTGCGCAGCTGTGCTCGACGTTGTCACTGAAGCGGGA
AGGGACTGGCTGCTATTGGGCGAAGTGCCGGGGCAGGATCTCCTGTCATCTCACCTTGCTCCTGCCGAGA
AAGTATCCATCATGGCTGATGCAATGCGGCGGCTGCATACGCTTGATCCGGCTACCTGCCCATTCGACCA
CCAAGCGAAACATCGCATCGAGCGAGCACGTACTCGGATGGAAGCCGGTCTTGTCGATCAGGATGATCTG
GACGAAGAGCATCAGGGGCTCGCGCCAGCCGAACTGTTCGCCAGGCTCAAGGCGCGCATGCCCGACGGCG
AGGATCTCGTCGTGACCCATGGCGATGCCTGCTTGCCGAATATCATGGTGGAAAATGGCCGCTTTTCTGG
ATTCATCGACTGTGGCCGGCTGGGTGTGGCGGACCGCTATCAGGACATAGCGTTGGCTACCCGTGATATT
GCTGAAGAGCTTGGCGGCGAATGGGCTGACCGCTTCCTCGTGCTTTACGGTATCGCCGCTCCCGATTCGC
AGCGCATCGCCTTCTATCGCCTTCTTGACGAGTTCTTCTGAGCGGGACTCTGGGGTTCGAAATGACCGAC
CAAGCGACGCCCAACCTGCCATCACGAGATTTCGATTCCACCGCCGCCTTCTATGAAAGGTTGGGCTTCG
GAATCGTTTTCCGGGACGCCGGCTGGATGATCCTCCAGCGCGGGGATCTCATGCTGGAGTTCTTCGCCCA
CCCCAACTTGTTTATTGCAGCTTATAATGGTTACAAATAAAGCAATAGCATCACAAATTTCACAAATAAA
GCATTTTTTTCACTGCATTCTAGTTGTGGTTTGTCCAAACTCATCAATGTATCTTATCATGTCTGTATAC
CGTCGACCTCTAGCTAGAGCTTGGCGTAATCATGGTCATAGCTGTTTCCTGTGTGAAATTGTTATCCGCT
CACAATTCCACACAACATACGAGCCGGAAGCATAAAGTGTAAAGCCTGGGGTGCCTAATGAGTGAGCTAA
CTCACATTAATTGCGTTGCGCTCACTGCCCGCTTTCCAGTCGGGAAACCTGTCGTGCCAGCTGCATTAAT
GAATCGGCCAACGCGCGGGGAGAGGCGGTTTGCGTATTGGGCGCTCTTCCGCTTCCTCGCTCACTGACTC
GCTGCGCTCGGTCGTTCGGCTGCGGCGAGCGGTATCAGCTCACTCAAAGGCGGTAATACGGTTATCCACA
GAATCAGGGGATAACGCAGGAAAGAACATGTGAGCAAAAGGCCAGCAAAAGGCCAGGAACCGTAAAAAGG
CCGCGTTGCTGGCGTTTTTCCATAGGCTCCGCCCCCCTGACGAGCATCACAAAAATCGACGCTCAAGTCA
GAGGTGGCGAAACCCGACAGGACTATAAAGATACCAGGCGTTTCCCCCTGGAAGCTCCCTCGTGCGCTCT
CCTGTTCCGACCCTGCCGCTTACCGGATACCTGTCCGCCTTTCTCCCTTCGGGAAGCGTGGCGCTTTCTC
ATAGCTCACGCTGTAGGTATCTCAGTTCGGTGTAGGTCGTTCGCTCCAAGCTGGGCTGTGTGCACGAACC
CCCCGTTCAGCCCGACCGCTGCGCCTTATCCGGTAACTATCGTCTTGAGTCCAACCCGGTAAGACACGAC
TTATCGCCACTGGCAGCAGCCACTGGTAACAGGATTAGCAGAGCGAGGTATGTAGGCGGTGCTACAGAGT
TCTTGAAGTGGTGGCCTAACTACGGCTACACTAGAAGAACAGTATTTGGTATCTGCGCTCTGCTGAAGCC
AGTTACCTTCGGAAAAAGAGTTGGTAGCTCTTGATCCGGCAAACAAACCACCGCTGGTAGCGGTGGTTTT
TTTGTTTGCAAGCAGCAGATTACGCGCAGAAAAAAAGGATCTCAAGAAGATCCTTTGATCTTTTCTACGG
GGTCTGACGCTCAGTGGAACGAAAACTCACGTTAAGGGATTTTGGTCATGAGATTATCAAAAAGGATCTT
CACCTAGATCCTTTTAAATTAAAAATGAAGTTTTAAATCAATCTAAAGTATATATGAGTAAACTTGGTCT
GACAGTTACCAATGCTTAATCAGTGAGGCACCTATCTCAGCGATCTGTCTATTTCGTTCATCCATAGTTG
CCTGACTCCCCGTCGTGTAGATAACTACGATACGGGAGGGCTTACCATCTGGCCCCAGTGCTGCAATGAT
ACCGCGAGACCCACGCTCACCGGCTCCAGATTTATCAGCAATAAACCAGCCAGCCGGAAGGGCCGAGCGC
AGAAGTGGTCCTGCAACTTTATCCGCCTCCATCCAGTCTATTAATTGTTGCCGGGAAGCTAGAGTAAGTA
GTTCGCCAGTTAATAGTTTGCGCAACGTTGTTGCCATTGCTACAGGCATCGTGGTGTCACGCTCGTCGTT
TGGTATGGCTTCATTCAGCTCCGGTTCCCAACGATCAAGGCGAGTTACATGATCCCCCATGTTGTGCAAA
AAAGCGGTTAGCTCCTTCGGTCCTCCGATCGTTGTCAGAAGTAAGTTGGCCGCAGTGTTATCACTCATGG
TTATGGCAGCACTGCATAATTCTCTTACTGTCATGCCATCCGTAAGATGCTTTTCTGTGACTGGTGAGTA
CTCAACCAAGTCATTCTGAGAATAGTGTATGCGGCGACCGAGTTGCTCTTGCCCGGCGTCAATACGGGAT
AATACCGCGCCACATAGCAGAACTTTAAAAGTGCTCATCATTGGAAAACGTTCTTCGGGGCGAAAACTCT
CAAGGATCTTACCGCTGTTGAGATCCAGTTCGATGTAACCCACTCGTGCACCCAACTGATCTTCAGCATC
TTTTACTTTCACCAGCGTTTCTGGGTGAGCAAAAACAGGAAGGCAAAATGCCGCAAAAAAGGGAATAAGG
GCGACACGGAAATGTTGAATACTCATACTCTTCCTTTTTCAATATTATTGAAGCATTTATCAGGGTTATT
GTCTCATGAGCGGATACATATTTGAATGTATTTAGAAAAATAAACAAATAGGGGTTCCGCGCACATTTCC
CCGAAAAGTGCCACCTGACGTCGACGGATCGGGAGATCTCCCGATCCCCTATGGTGCACTCTCAGTACAA
TCTGCTCTGATGCCGCATAGTTAAGCCAGTATCTGCTCCCTGCTTGTGTGTTGGAGGTCGCTGAGTAGTG
CGCGAGCAAAATTTAAGCTACAACAAGGCAAGGCTTGACCGACAATTGCATGAAGAATCTGCTTAGGGTT
AGGCGTTTTGCGCTGCTTCGCGATGTACGGGCCAGATATACGCGTTGACATTGATTATTGACTAGTTATT
AATAGTAATCAATTACGGGGTCATTAGTTCATAGCCCATATATGGAGTTCCGCGTTACATAACTTACGGT
AAATGGCCCGCCTGGCTGACCGCCCAACGACCCCCGCCCATTGACGTCAATAATGACGTATGTTCCCATA
GTAACGCCAATAGGGACTTTCCATTGACGTCAATGGGTGGAGTATTTACGGTAAACTGCCCACTTGGCAG
TACATCAAGTGTATCATATGCCAAGTACGCCCCCTATTGACGTCAATGACGGTAAATGGCCCGCCTGGCA
TTATGCCCAGTACATGACCTTATGGGACTTTCCTACTTGGCAGTACATCTACGTATTAGTCATCGCTATT
ACCATGGTGATGCGGTTTTGGCAGTACATCAATGGGCGTGGATAGCGGTTTGACTCACGGGGATTTCCAA
GTCTCCACCCCATTGACGTCAATGGGAGTTTGTTTTGGCACCAAAATCAACGGGACTTTCCAAAATGTCG
TAACAACTCCGCCCCATTGACGCAAATGGGCGGTAGGCGTGTACGGTGGGAGGTCTATATAAGCAGAGCT
CTCTGGCTAACTAGAGAACCCACTGCTTACTGGCTTATCGAAATTAATACGACTCACTATAGGGAGACCC
AAGCTTGGTACCGAGCTCGGATCCACCGCCATGGACTACAAGGACGATGATGACAAGGGCGAATTCGGGC
GTATTCCCGTAGACCCAAGCACCAGCCGCCGCTTCACACCTCCCTCCCCGGCCTTCCCCTGCGGCGGCGG
CGGCGGCAAGATGGGCGAGAACAGCGGCGCGCTGAGCGCGCAGGCGGCCGTGGGGCCCGGAGGGCGCGCC
CGGCCCGAGGTGCGCTCGATGGTGGACGTGCTGGCGGACCACGCAGGCGAGCTCGTGCGCACCGACAGCC
CCAACTTCCTCTGCTCCGTGCTGCCCTCGCACTGGCGCTGCAACAAGACGCTGCCCGTCGCCTTCAAGGT
GGTGGCATTGGGGGACGTGCCGGATGGTACGGTGGTGACTGTGATGGCAGGCAATGACGAGAACTACTCC
GCTGAGCTGTGCAATGCCTCGGCCGTCATGAAGAACCAGGTGGCCAGGTTCAACGACCTTCGCTTCGTGG
GCCGCAGTGGGCGAGGGAAGAGTTTCACCCTGACCATCACTGTGTTCACCAACCCCACCCAAGTGGCGAC
CTACCACCGAGCCATCAAGGTGACCGTGGACGGACCCCGGGAGCCCAGACGGCACCGGCAGAAGCTGGAG
GACCAGACCAAGCCGTTCCCTGACCGCTTTGGGGACCTGGAACGGCTGCGCATGCGGGTGACACCGAGCA
CACCCAGCCCCCGAGGCTCACTCAGCACCACAAGCCACTTCAGCAGCCAGCCCCAGACCCCAATCCAAGG
CACCTCGGAACTGAACCCATTCTCCGACCCCCGCCAGTTTGACCGCTCCTTCCCCACGCTGCCAACCCTC
ACGGAGAGCCGCTTCCCAGACCCCAGGATGCATTATCCCGGGGCCATGTCAGCTGCCTTCCCCTACAGCG
CCACGCCCTCGGGCACGAGCATCAGCAGCCTCAGCGTGGCGGGCATGCCGGCCACCAGCCGCTTCCACCA
TACCTACCTCCCGCCACCCTACCCGGGGGCCCCGCAGAACCAGAGCGGGCCCTTCCAGGCCAACCCGTCC
CCCTACCACCTCTACTACGGGACATCCTCTGGCTCCTACCAGTTCTCCATGGTGGCCGGCAGCAGCAGTG
GGGGCGACCGCTCACCTACCCGCATGCTGGCCTCTTGCACCAGCAGCGCTGCCTCTGTCGCCGCCGGCAA
CCTCATGA
